Addgene plasmid #72085: Lrrc4c-Fc-His
Purpose: Expresses the extracellular region of the LRRC4C protein, C-terminally fused to the Fc region of human IgG1 + 6X histidine tag.
Depositing lab: Woj Wojtowicz. Depositing organization: University of California, Berkeley. Publication: An extracellular biochemical screen reveals that FLRTs and Unc5s mediate neuronal subtype recognition in the retina. Visser JJ, Cheng Y, Perry SC, Chastain AB, Parsa B, Masri SS, Ray TA, Kay JN, Wojtowicz WM. Elife. 2015 Dec 3;4. pii: e08149. doi: 10.7554/eLife.08149. PubMed 26633812.
Backbone
  Vector backbone: pCMVi-SV40ori
  Vector type: Mammalian Expression
Growth in bacteria
  Bacterial resistance: Ampicillin, 100 μg/mL
  Growth temperature: 37°C
  Growth strain: DH5alpha
  Copy number: High Copy
Gene/Insert
  Gene/Insert name: Lrrc4c (alt names: Leucine rich repeat containing 4C; NGL-1; NCBI gene ID 241568; Reference sequence NM_001289742)
  Species: M. musculus (mouse)
  Insert size (bp): 1575
  Entrez Gene: Lrrc4c (a.k.a. 6430556C10Rik, NGL-1)
  Promoter: CMV
  Tag / fusion protein: Fc-His (C terminal on backbone)
  Cloning method: Restriction Enzyme; 5′ cloning site NotI (not destroyed); 3′ cloning site AscI (destroyed during cloning)
  Sequencing primers: 5′ GTCAGAGGTAACTCCCGTTGC; 3′ ATCATGAGGGTGTCCTTG
Terms and licenses: Academic/Nonprofit Terms; Industry Terms: Not Available to Industry
How to cite: Lrrc4c-Fc-His was a gift from Woj Wojtowicz (Addgene plasmid # 72085 ; http://n2t.net/addgene:72085 ; RRID:Addgene_72085)
