[The description below was written by a language model from this plasmid's Addgene catalogue record and pLannotate feature annotations shown in this document.]
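Description:
Lrrc4c-Fc-His is a 7.3 kb mammalian expression plasmid built on the pCMVi-SV40ori backbone for producing a soluble, tagged form of a mouse cell-surface protein. It is propagated in E. coli as a high-copy plasmid through a ColE1/pUC-type origin and selected with ampicillin via the β-lactamase gene. The backbone also carries an f1 phage origin and short remnants of rop, bom and lacZα left over from earlier cloning vectors. An SV40 enhancer/early promoter region, which contains the SV40 origin reflected in the backbone name, would allow episomal amplification in cells expressing large T antigen. No mammalian selection marker is annotated, which is consistent with transient transfection.

The expression cassette is driven by the human CMV immediate-early enhancer and promoter, followed by CMV intron A, an element commonly included to boost transcript processing and expression. Downstream lies a 1,575 bp fragment of mouse Lrrc4c (also known as NGL-1, leucine rich repeat containing 4C) encoding the extracellular region. It was cloned between NotI and AscI sites, the latter destroyed during cloning. This ectodomain is fused in frame at its C terminus to the Fc portion of human IgG1 and a 6X histidine tag, both supplied by the backbone; the His tag is listed in the catalogue fields but not separately annotated in the feature table. An SV40 polyadenylation signal terminates the transcript.

The Fc fusion generally dimerises the ectodomain and allows capture or detection with protein A/G or anti-Fc reagents, while the His tag permits metal-affinity purification. The associated study was an extracellular biochemical screen for receptor–ligand interactions underlying neuronal subtype recognition in the retina.
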