Features (pLannotate 1.2.2; 14 found; start..end, strand, type, name):
    507..2081    +  CDS            Lrrc4c (fragment): LRC4C_MOUSE - Also known as Ngl1. Experimental evidence at protein level: Swiss-Prot protein existence level 1. May promote neurite outgrowth of developing thalamic neurons. From Mus musculus (Mouse).
   2088..2768    +  CDS            IGHG1 (fragment): IGHG1_HUMAN - Experimental evidence at protein level: Swiss-Prot protein existence level 1. Constant region of immunoglobulin heavy chains. Immunoglobulins, also known as antibodies, are membrane-bound or secreted glycoproteins produced by B lymphocytes. In the recognition phase of humoral immunity, the membrane-bound immunoglobulins serve as receptors which, upon binding of a specific antigen, trigger the clonal expansion and differentiation of B lymphocytes into immunoglobulins- secreting plasma cells. Secreted immunoglobulins mediate the effector phase of humoral immunity, which results in
   2818..2939    +  polyA_signal   SV40 poly(A) signal: SV40 polyadenylation signal
   3148..3736    -  rep_origin     ori: high-copy-number ColE1/pMB1/pBR322/pUC origin of replication
   3907..4767    -  CDS            AmpR: β-lactamase; bla; confers resistance to ampicillin, carbenicillin, and related antibiotics
   4768..4872    -  promoter       AmpR promoter: bla
   4967..5002    +  CDS            rop (fragment): Rop protein, which maintains plasmids at low copy number; rop
   5025..5355    +  promoter       SV40 promoter: SV40 enhancer and early promoter
   5478..5577    +  misc_feature   bom (fragment): basis of mobility region from pBR322
   5605..6033    -  rep_origin     f1 ori (sequence partly withheld): f1 bacteriophage origin of replication; arrow indicates direction of (+) strand synthesis
   6037..6194    -  CDS            lacZα (fragment): LacZα fragment of β-galactosidase; lacZ fragment
   6220..6603    +  enhancer       CMV enhancer: human cytomegalovirus immediate early enhancer
   6605..6804    +  promoter       CMV promoter: human cytomegalovirus (CMV) immediate early promoter
   6943..470     +  intron         CMV intron A (across the origin): human cytomegalovirus intron A (Chapman et al., 1991)
>Addgene plasmid #72085 | Lrrc4c-Fc-His | depositor full sequence | sequence record 138818 | Full sequence
ACATAGCGTGGGATCTCCACGCGAATCTCGGGTACGTGTTCCGGACATGGGCTCTTCTCCGGTAGCGGCG
GAGCTTCCACATCCGAGCCCTGGTCCCATGCCTCCAGCGGCTCATGGTCGCTCGGCAGCTCCTTGCTCCT
AACAGTGGAGGCCAGACTTAGGCACAGCACAATGCCCACCACCACCAGTGTGCCGCACAAGGCCGTGGCG
GTAGGGTATGTGTCTGAAAATGAGCTCGGAGATTGGGCTCGCACCGCTGACGCAGATGGAAGACTTAAGG
CAGCGGCAGAAGAAGATGCAGGCAGCTGAGTTGTTGTATTCTGATAAGAGTCAGAGGTAACTCCCGTTGC
GGTGCTGTTAACGGTGGAGGGCAGTGTAGTCTGAGCAGTACTCGTTGCTGCCGCGCGCGCCACCAGACAT
AATAGCTGACAGACTAACAGACTGTTCCTTTCCATGGGTCTTTTCTGCAGAAGCTTGAATTCTCGAGGAT
CCGCGGCCGCGCCACCATGTTGAACAAGATGACCTTACATCCACAGCAGATAATGATAGGTCCTAGGTTT
AACAGGGCCCTATTTGACCCCCTGCTTGTGGTGCTGTTGGCTCTTCAACTTCTTGTGGTGGCTGGTTTGG
TTCGTGCTCAAACCTGCCCTTCAGTGTGCTCTTGTAGCAACCAGTTCAGCAAGGTGATTTGTGTTCGGAA
AAACCTTCGTGAAGTTCCGGATGGCATCTCCACCAACACAAGGCTGCTGAACCTCCATGAGAACCAAATC
CAGATCATTAAAGTGAACAGCTTCAAGCATTTGAGGCACTTAGAAATCCTCCAGTTGAGCAGGAACCATA
TTCGAACCATTGAAATCGGGGCCTTCAATGGTCTGGCCAACCTCAACACCCTGGAACTCTTTGACAATCG
TCTTACTACCATACCGAATGGAGCTTTTGTATATTTGTCTAAACTGAAGGAGCTCTGGTTGAGGAACAAC
CCTATTGAAAGCATCCCTTCCTATGCTTTTAACAGAATCCCTTCTTTGCGCCGCCTGGACTTAGGGGAAT
TGAAAAGGCTTTCATACATCTCAGAAGGTGCCTTTGAAGGTCTGTCCAACTTGAGGTATTTGAACCTTGC
CATGTGCAACCTTCGGGAAATCCCTAACCTCACACCACTCATCAAACTTGACGAGCTAGATCTTTCTGGG
AACCATTTGTCTGCAATCAGGCCTGGCTCTTTTCAGGGGTTGATGCACCTTCAAAAACTGTGGATGATAC
AGTCTCAGATTCAAGTGATTGAACGGAATGCCTTTGATAACCTTCAGTCACTAGTGGAGATAAACTTGGC
ACACAACAATCTAACATTATTGCCTCATGACCTCTTCACACCCTTGCATCATCTAGAGAGGATACACCTC
CATCACAACCCGTGGAACTGTAACTGTGATATCCTGTGGCTCAGCTGGTGGATAAGAGACATGGCCCCCT
CCAACACAGCTTGCTGTGCCAGGTGTAACACTCCCCCCAACCTGAAAGGGAGGTACATCGGAGAGCTGGA
CCAGAATTACTTTACATGCTATGCTCCCGTAATTGTGGAGCCCCCTGCAGACCTCAATGTCACTGAAGGC
ATGGCAGCTGAGCTGAAATGTCGGGCTTCTACGTCCCTGACTTCCGTATCTTGGATTACTCCAAATGGAA
CAGTCATGACCCACGGGGCATACAAAGTGCGGATAGCTGTGCTCAGCGACGGTACTTTAAATTTCACAAA
TGTAACTGTGCAAGACACAGGCATGTACACATGTATGGTGAGTAATTCTGTTGGCAACACCACTGCTTCT
GCCACCTTGAATGTTACTGCGGCAACCACTACTCCGTTCTCGTACTTTTCAACTGTAACAGTAGAGACTA
TGGAACCTTCTCAGGATGAGGCACGGACCACAGATAACAATGTGGGCCCCACTCCAGTGATCGATTGGGA
GACCACCAATGTAACCACATCTCTTACGCCACAGAGCACAAGGTCGACAGAAAAAACATTCACCATCCCA
GTAACTGACATCAACAGCGGAATCCCAGGAATTGATGAGGTCATGAAAACAGCTAGTGACAAAACTCACA
CATGCCCACCGTGCCCAGCACCTGAACTCCTGGGGGGACCGTCAGTCTTCCTCTTCCCCCCAAAACCCAA
GGACACCCTCATGATCTCCCGGACCCCTGAGGTCACATGCGTGGTGGTGGACGTGAGCCACGAAGACCCT
GAGGTCAAGTTCAACTGGTACGTGGACGGCGTGGAGGTGCATAATGCCAAGACAAAGCCGCGGGAGGAGC
AGTACAACAGCACGTACCGTGTGGTCAGCGTCCTCACCGTCCTGCACCAGGACTGGCTGAATGGCAAGGA
GTACAAGTGCAAGGTCTCCAACAAAGCCCTCCCAGCCCCCATCGAGAAAACCATCTCCAAAGCCAAAGGG
CAGCCCCGAGAACCACAGGTGTATACCCTGCCCCCATCCCGGGATGAGCTGACCAAGAACCAGGTCAGCC
TGACCTGCCTGGTCAAAGGCTTCTATCCCAGCGACATCGCCGTGGAGTGGGAGAGCAATGGGCAGCCGGA
GAACAACTACAAGACCACGCCTCCCGTGCTGGACTCCGACGGCTCCTTCTTCCTCTACAGCAAGCTCACC
GTGGACAAGAGCAGGTGGCAGCAGGGGAACGTCTTCTCATGCTCCGTGATGCATGAGGCTCTGCACAACC
ACTACACGCAGAAGAGCCTCTCCCTGTCTCCGGGTAAAGGCGGCCATCATCACCATCACCATTAATCTAG
AGATCTTATTAAAGCAGAACTTGTTTATTGCAGCTTATAATGGTTACAAATAAAGCAATAGCATCACAAA
TTTCACAAATAAAGCATTTTTTTCACTGCATTCTAGTTGTGGTTTGTCCAAACTCATCAATGTATCTTAT
CATGTCTGGTCGACTCTAGCTAGACTCTTCCGCTTCCTCGCTCACTGACTCGCTGCGCTCGGTCGTTCGG
CTGCGGCGAGCGGTATCAGCTCACTCAAAGGCGGTAATACGGTTATCCACAGAATCAGGGGATAACGCAG
GAAAGAACATGTGAGCAAAAGGCCAGCAAAAGGCCAGGAACCGTAAAAAGGCCGCGTTGCTGGCGTTTTT
CCATAGGCTCCGCCCCCCTGACGAGCATCACAAAAATCGACGCTCAAGTCAGAGGTGGCGAAACCCGACA
GGACTATAAAGATACCAGGCGTTTCCCCCTGGAAGCTCCCTCGTGCGCTCTCCTGTTCCGACCCTGCCGC
TTACCGGATACCTGTCCGCCTTTCTCCCTTCGGGAAGCGTGGCGCTTTCTCATAGCTCACGCTGTAGGTA
TCTCAGTTCGGTGTAGGTCGTTCGCTCCAAGCTGGGCTGTGTGCACGAACCCCCCGTTCAGCCCGACCGC
TGCGCCTTATCCGGTAACTATCGTCTTGAGTCCAACCCGGTAAGACACGACTTATCGCCACTGGCAGCAG
CCACTGGTAACAGGATTAGCAGAGCGAGGTATGTAGGCGGTGCTACAGAGTTCTTGAAGTGGTGGCCTAA
CTACGGCTACACTAGAAGAACAGTATTTGGTATCTGCGCTCTGCTGAAGCCAGTTACCTTCGGAAAAAGA
GTTGGTAGCTCTTGATCCGGCAAACAAACCACCGCTGGTAGCGGTGGTTTTTTTGTTTGCAAGCAGCAGA
TTACGCGCAGAAAAAAAGGATCTCAAGAAGATCCTTTGATCTTTTCTACGGGGTCTGACGCTCAGTGGAA
CGAAAACTCACGTTAAGGGATTTTGGTCATGAGATTATCAAAAAGGATCTTCACCTAGATCCTTTTAAAT
TAAAAATGAAGTTTTAAATCAATCTAAAGTATATATGAGTAAACTTGGTCTGACAGTTACCAATGCTTAA
TCAGTGAGGCACCTATCTCAGCGATCTGTCTATTTCGTTCATCCATAGTTGCCTGACTCCCCGTCGTGTA
GATAACTACGATACGGGAGGGCTTACCATCTGGCCCCAGTGCTGCAATGATACCGCGAGACCCACGCTCA
CCGGCTCCAGATTTATCAGCAATAAACCAGCCAGCCGGAAGGGCCGAGCGCAGAAGTGGTCCTGCAACTT
TATCCGCCTCCATCCAGTCTATTAATTGTTGCCGGGAAGCTAGAGTAAGTAGTTCGCCAGTTAATAGTTT
GCGCAACGTTGTTGCCATTGCTACAGGCATCGTGGTGTCACGCTCGTCGTTTGGTATGGCTTCATTCAGC
TCCGGTTCCCAACGATCAAGGCGAGTTACATGATCCCCCATGTTGTGCAAAAAAGCGGTTAGCTCCTTCG
GTCCTCCGATCGTTGTCAGAAGTAAGTTGGCCGCAGTGTTATCACTCATGGTTATGGCAGCACTGCATAA
TTCTCTTACTGTCATGCCATCCGTAAGATGCTTTTCTGTGACTGGTGAGTACTCAACCAAGTCATTCTGA
GAATAGTGTATGCGGCGACCGAGTTGCTCTTGCCCGGCGTCAATACGGGATAATACCGCGCCACATAGCA
GAACTTTAAAAGTGCTCATCATTGGAAAACGTTCTTCGGGGCGAAAACTCTCAAGGATCTTACCGCTGTT
GAGATCCAGTTCGATGTAACCCACTCGTGCACCCAACTGATCTTCAGCATCTTTTACTTTCACCAGCGTT
TCTGGGTGAGCAAAAACAGGAAGGCAAAATGCCGCAAAAAAGGGAATAAGGGCGACACGGAAATGTTGAA
TACTCATACTCTTCCTTTTTCAATATTATTGAAGCATTTATCAGGGTTATTGTCTCATGAGCGGATACAT
ATTTGAATGTATTTAGAAAAATAAACAAATAGGGGTTCCGCGCACATTTCCCCGAAAAGTGCCACCTGAC
GTCTAAGAAACCATTATTATCATGACATTAACCTATAAAAATAGGCGTATCACGAGGCCCTTTCGTCTCG
CGCGTTTCGGTGATGACGGTGAAAACCTCTGACACATGCAGCTCCCGGAGGAATGTGTGTCAGTTAGGGT
GTGGAAAGTCCCCAGGCTCCCCAGGCAGGCAGAAGTATGCAAAGCATGCATCTCAATTAGTCAGCAACCA
GGTGTGGAAAGTCCCCAGGCTCCCCAGCAGGCAGAAGTATGCAAAGCATGCATCTCAATTAGTCAGCAAC
CATAGTCCCGCCCCTAACTCCGCCCATCCCGCCCCTAACTCCGCCCAGTTCCGCCCATTCTCCGCCCCAT
GGCTGACTAATTTTTTTTATTTATGCAGAGGCCGAGGCCGCCTCTGCCTCTGAGCTATTCCAGAAGTAGT
GAGGAGGCTTTTTTGGAGGCCTAGGCTTTTGCAAAAAGCTCCCGGGAGCTTGTATATCCATTTTCGTCCC
GGAGACGGTCACAGCTTGTCTGTAAGCGGATGCCGGGAGCAGACAAGCCCGTCAGGGCGCGTCAGCGGGT
GTTGGCGGGTGTCGGGGCTGGCTTAACTATGCGGCATCAGAGCAGATTGTACTGAGAGTGCACCATATGC
GGTGTGAAATACCGCACAGATGCGTAAGGAGAAAATACCGCATCAGGAAATTGTAAGCGTTAATATTTTG
TTAAAATTCGCGTTAAATTTTTGTTAAATCAGCTCATTTTTTAACCAATAGGCCGAAATCGGCAAAATCC
CTTATAAATCAAAAGAATAGACCGAGATAGGGT
[37 nt withheld, positions 5704-5740]
AAAGAACGTGGACTCCAACGTCAAAGG
[49 nt withheld, positions 5768-5816]
T
[91 nt withheld, positions 5818-5908]
G
[124 nt withheld, positions 5910-6033]
CCATTCGCCATTCAGGCTGCGCAACTGTTGGGAAGGGCGATCGGTGCGGGCCTCTTCGCTATTACGCCAG
CTGGCGAAAGGGGGATGTGCTGCAAGGCGATTAAGTTGGGTAACGCCAGGGTTTTCCCAGTCACGACGTT
GTAAAACGACGGCCAGTGAATTGTCGAGGTCTCGACGGTATCGATTGACATTGATTATTGACTAGCTAGT
TATTAATAGTAATCAATTACGGGGTCATTAGTTCATAGCCCATATATGGAGTTCCGCGTTACATAACTTA
CGGTAAATGGCCCGCCTGGCTGACCGCCCAACGACCCCCGCCCATTGACGTCAATAATGACGTATGTTCC
CATAGTAACGCCAATAGGGACTTTCCATTGACGTCAATGGGTGGAGTATTTACGGTAAACTGCCCACTTG
GCAGTACATCAAGTGTATCATATGCCAAGTCCGCCCCCTATTGACGTCAATGACGGTAAATGGCCCGCCT
GGCATTATGCCCAGTACATGACCTTACGGGACTTTCCTACTTGGCAGTACATCTACGTATTAGTCATCGC
TATTACCATGGTGATGCGGTTTTGGCAGTACACCAATGGGCGTGGATAGCGGTTTGACTCACGGGGATTT
CCAAGTCTCCACCCCATTGACGTCAATGGGAGTTTGTTTTGGCACCAAAATCAACGGGACTTTCCAAAAT
GTCGTAATAACCCCGCCCCGTTGACGCAAATGGGCGGTAGGCGTGTACGGTGGGAGGTCTATATAAGCAG
AGCTCGTTTAGTGAACCGTCAGATCGCCTGGAGACGCCATCCACGCTGTTTTGACCTCCATAGAAGACAC
CGGGACCGATCCAGCCTCCGCGGCCGGGAACGGTGCATTGGAACGCGGATTCCCCGTGCCAAGAGTGACG
TAAGTACCGCCTATAGACTCTATAGGCACACCCCTTTGGCTCTTATGCATGCTATACTGTTTTTGGCTTG
GGGCCTATACACCCCCGCTTCCATATGCTATAGGTGATGGTATAGCTTAGCCTATAGGTGTGGGTTATTG
ACCATTATTGACCACTCCCCTATTGGTGACGATACTTTCCATTACTAATCCATAACATGGCTCTTTGCCA
CAACTATCTCTATTGGCTATATGCCAATACTCTGTCCTTCAGAGACTGACACGGACTCTGTATTTTTACA
GGATGGGGTCCCATTTATTATTTACAAATTCACATATACAACAACGCCGTCCCCCGTGCCCGCAGTTTTT
ATTAA
