>Addgene plasmid #72085 | Lrrc4c-Fc-His | addgene partial sequence | sequence record 137271 | pMRB101-F 5'-aagatgcaggcagctgagtt-3'
ACGGTGGAGGGCAGTGTAGTCTGAGCAGTACTCGTTGCTGCCGCGCGCGCCACCAGACATAATAGCTGAC
AGACTAACAGACTGTTCCTTTCCATGGGTCTTTTCTGCAGAAGCTTGAATTCTCGAGGATCCGCGGCCGC
GCCACCATGTTGAACAAGATGACCTTACATCCACAGCAGATAATGATAGGTCCTAGGTTTAACAGGGCCC
TATTTGACCCCCTGCTTGTGGTGCTGTTGGCTCTTCAACTTCTTGTGGTGGCTGGTTTGGTTCGTGCTCA
AACCTGCCCTTCAGTGTGCTCTTGTAGCAACCAGTTCAGCAAGGTGATTTGTGTTCGGAAAAACCTTCGT
GAAGTTCCGGATGGCATCTCCACCAACACAAGGCTGCTGAACCTCCATGAGAACCAAATCCAGATCATTA
AAGTGAACAGCTTCAAGCATTTGAGGCACTTAGAAATCCTCCAGTTGAGCAGGAACCATATTCGAACCAT
TGAAATCGGGGCCTTCAATGGTCTGGCCAACCTCAACACCCTGGAACTCTTTGACAATCGTCTTACTACC
ATACCGAATGGAGCTTTTGTATATTTGTCTAAACTGAAGGAGCTCTGGTTGAGGAACAACCCTATTGAAA
GCATCCCTTCCTATGCTTTTAACAGAATCCCTTCTTTGCGCCGCCTGGACTTAGGGGAATTGAAAAGGCT
TTCATACATCTCAGAAGGTGCCTTTGAAGGTCTGTCCAACTTGAGGTATTTGAACCTTGCCATGTGCAAC
CTTCGGGAAATCCCTAACCTCACACCACTCATCAAACTTGACGAGCTAGATCTTTCTGGGAACCATTTGT
CTGCAATCAGGCCTGGCTCTTT
