>Addgene plasmid #72085 | Lrrc4c-Fc-His | addgene partial sequence | sequence record 137272 | SV40pA-R 5'-GAAATTTGTGATGCTATTGC-3'
ATAAGATCTCTAGATTAATGGTGATGGTGATGATGGCCGCCTTTACCCGGAGACAGGGAGAGGCTCTTCT
GCGTGTAGTGGTTGTGCAGAGCCTCATGCATCACGGAGCATGAGAAGACGTTCCCCTGCTGCCACCTGCT
CTTGTCCACGGTGAGCTTGCTGTAGAGGAAGAAGGAGCCGTCGGAGTCCAGCACGGGAGGCGTGGTCTTG
TAGTTGTTCTCCGGCTGCCCATTGCTCTCCCACTCCACGGCGATGTCGCTGGGATAGAAGCCTTTGACCA
GGCAGGTCAGGCTGACCTGGTTCTTGGTCAGCTCATCCCGGGATGGGGGCAGGGTATACACCTGTGGTTC
TCGGGGCTGCCCTTTGGCTTTGGAGATGGTTTTCTCGATGGGGGCTGGGAGGGCTTTGTTGGAGACCTTG
CACTTGTACTCCTTGCCATTCAGCCAGTCCTGGTGCAGGACGGTGAGGACGCTGACCACACGGTACGTGC
TGTTGTACTGCTCCTCCCGCGGCTTTGTCTTGGCATTATGCACCTCCACGCCGTCCACGTACCAGTTGAA
CTTGACCTCAGGGTCTTCGTGGCTCACGTCCACCACCACGCATGTGACCTCAGGGGTCCGGGAGATCATG
AGGGTGTCCTTGGGTTTTGGGGGGAAGAGGAAGACTGACGGTCCCCCCAGGAGTTCAGGTGCTGGGCACG
GTGGGCATGTGTGAGTTTTGTCACTAGCTGTTTTCATGACCTCATCAATTCCTGGGATTCCGCTGTTGAT
GTCAGTTACTGGGATGGTGA
